Addgene plasmid #141725: TFORF0832
Purpose: Lentiviral vector for overexpressing transcription factor ORFs with unique 24-bp barcodes. Barcodes facilitate identification of transcription factors in pooled screens.
Depositing lab: Feng Zhang. Depositing organization: Broad Institute. Publication: A transcription factor atlas of directed differentiation. Joung J, Ma S, Tay T, Geiger-Schuller KR, Kirchgatterer PC, Verdine VK, Guo B, Arias-Garcia MA, Allen WE, Singh A, Kuksenko O, Abudayyeh OO, Gootenberg JS, Fu Z, Macrae RK, Buenrostro JD, Regev A, Zhang F. Cell. 2023 Jan 5;186(1):209-229.e26. doi: 10.1016/j.cell.2022.11.026. PubMed 36608654.
Backbone
  Vector backbone: pLX_TRC317
  Backbone manufacturer: Broad Institute Genetic Perturbation Platform
  Backbone size w/o insert (bp): 8264
  Vector type: Mammalian Expression, Lentiviral
  Selectable markers: Puromycin
Growth in bacteria
  Bacterial resistance: Ampicillin, 100 μg/mL
  Growth temperature: 37°C
  Growth strain: NEB Stable
  Copy number: High Copy
Gene/Insert
  Gene/Insert name: GTF2F1
  Species: H. sapiens (human)
  Insert size (bp): 1655
  Entrez Gene: GTF2F1 (a.k.a. BTF4, RAP74, TF2F1, TFIIF)
  Promoter: EF1a
  Cloning method: Unknown
  Sequencing primers: 5′ GGGTGGAGACTGAAGTTAGGCCAG; 3′ CACATAGCGTAAAAGGAGCAACATAG
Terms and licenses: Academic/Nonprofit Terms; Industry Terms: Not Available to Industry
Depositor comments: NM_002096,ENST00000394456 . The transcription factor ORF portion of this plasmid was synthesized by Genewiz. Please test multiple small colonies in case of plasmid recombination. To make this collection available in a timely manner, a portion of this collection was not fully sequenced by Addgene. If an Addgene verified full plasmid sequence is not available, please contact us prior to placing an order to request the full sequence.
How to cite: TFORF0832 was a gift from Feng Zhang (Addgene plasmid # 141725 ; http://n2t.net/addgene:141725 ; RRID:Addgene_141725)
