[The description below was written by a language model from this plasmid's Addgene catalogue record and pLannotate feature annotations shown in this document.]
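Description:
TFORF0832 is a lentiviral mammalian expression plasmid built on the pLX_TRC317 backbone from the Broad Institute Genetic Perturbation Platform. It belongs to a barcoded collection of transcription factor open reading frames. It carries human GTF2F1 (also known as RAP74), the TFIIF subunit that binds RNA polymerase II, helps recruit it to the initiation complex, and promotes elongation. The synthesized ORF sits directly downstream of a strong constitutive EF-1α promoter and is followed by a WPRE, which enhances expression of the transcript. According to the record, each plasmid in the collection carries a unique 24-bp barcode that identifies its ORF. The barcode is not annotated in the feature table, so its position is not stated. A short U6-promoter-like fragment annotated between the ORF and the WPRE is probably only residual backbone sequence.

The viral architecture is that of a third-generation, self-inactivating vector. An RSV promoter drives a truncated HIV-1 5' LTR, followed by the Ψ packaging signal with a gag fragment, the RRE for Rev-dependent nuclear export, a cPPT/CTS, and a ΔU3 3' LTR with a downstream SV40 polyadenylation signal. An SV40 early promoter drives puromycin N-acetyltransferase upstream of the EF-1α cassette, which allows puromycin selection of transduced cells. In bacteria the plasmid is maintained through a high-copy pUC-type origin and ampicillin resistance. An f1 origin and remnants of lac and T7/T3 cloning elements are also present. The depositor notes that the plasmid can recombine during propagation.

The construct is intended for GTF2F1 overexpression, either individually or in pooled screens where barcode sequencing reveals which factors drive a phenotype such as directed differentiation.
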