Features (pLannotate 1.2.2; 31 found; start..end, strand, type, name):
      5..231     +  promoter       RSV promoter: Rous sarcoma virus enhancer/promoter
    232..412     +  LTR            5' LTR (truncated): truncated 5' long terminal repeat (LTR) from HIV-1
    459..584     +  misc_feature   HIV-1 Ψ: packaging signal of human immunodeficiency virus type 1
    568..931     +  CDS            HIV-1 gag (fragment): gag protein from human immunodeficiency virus 1; gag
   1077..1310    +  misc_feature   RRE: The Rev response element (RRE) of HIV-1 allows for Rev-dependent mRNA export from the nucleus to the cytoplasm.
   1687..1713    +  CDS            Rev (fragment): human immunodeficiency virus 1 (HIV-1) Rev protein; rev; enhances nuclear export of unspliced and incompletely spliced viral mRNAs
   1720..1743    +  promoter       SV40 promoter (fragment): SV40 early promoter
   1744..1815    +  promoter       SV40 promoter (fragment): SV40 enhancer and early promoter
   1839..1974    +  rep_origin     SV40 ori: SV40 origin of replication
   2020..2616    +  CDS            PuroR (fragment): puromycin N-acetyltransferase; pac from Streptomyces; confers resistance to puromycin
   2665..2782    +  misc_feature   cPPT/CTS: central polypurine tract and central termination sequence of HIV-1
   2847..2913    +  CDS            small t antigen (fragment): SV40 (simian virus 40) small t antigen
   2920..4098    +  promoter       EF-1α promoter: strong constitutive promoter for human elongation factor EF-1α
   4115..5665    +  CDS            GTF2F1: T2FA_HUMAN - Also known as RAP74. Experimental evidence at protein level: Swiss-Prot protein existence level 1. TFIIF is a general transcription initiation factor that binds to RNA polymerase II and helps to recruit it to the initiation complex in collaboration with TFIIB. It promotes transcription elongation. From Homo sapiens (Human).
   5681..5734    +  promoter       U6 promoter (fragment): RNA polymerase III promoter for human U6 snRNA
   5776..6364    +  misc_feature   WPRE: woodchuck hepatitis virus posttranscriptional regulatory element
   6415..6434    +  misc_feature   cPPT/CTS (fragment): central polypurine tract and central termination sequence of HIV-1
   6436..6669    +  LTR            3' LTR (ΔU3): self-inactivating 3' long terminal repeat (LTR) from HIV-1
   6747..6868    +  polyA_signal   SV40 poly(A) signal: SV40 polyadenylation signal
   6908..7043    +  rep_origin     SV40 ori: SV40 origin of replication
   7064..7082    -  promoter       T7 promoter: promoter for bacteriophage T7 RNA polymerase
   7090..7245    +  CDS            lacZα (fragment): LacZα fragment of β-galactosidase; lacZ fragment
   7250..7678    +  rep_origin     f1 ori (sequence partly withheld): f1 bacteriophage origin of replication; arrow indicates direction of (+) strand synthesis
   7731..7835    +  promoter       AmpR promoter: bla
   7836..8696    +  CDS            AmpR: β-lactamase; bla; confers resistance to ampicillin, carbenicillin, and related antibiotics
   8867..9455    +  rep_origin     ori: high-copy-number ColE1/pMB1/pBR322/pUC origin of replication
   9638..9730    +  CDS            lacI (fragment): lac repressor; lacI; The lac repressor binds to the lac operator to inhibit transcription in E. coli. This inhibition can be relieved by adding lactose or isopropyl-β-D-thiogalactopyranoside (IPTG).
   9743..9764    +  protein_bind   CAP binding site: CAP binding activates transcription in the presence of cAMP. E. coli catabolite activator protein
   9779..9809    +  promoter       lac promoter: promoter for the E. coli lac operon
   9817..9833    +  protein_bind   lac operator: The lac repressor binds to the lac operator to inhibit transcription in E. coli. This inhibition can be relieved by adding lactose or isopropyl-β-D-thiogalactopyranoside (IPTG). lac repressor encoded by lacI
   9878..9896    +  promoter       T3 promoter: promoter for bacteriophage T3 RNA polymerase
>Addgene plasmid #141725 | TFORF0832 | addgene full sequence | sequence record 398934 | Addgene NGS Result
TTAATGTAGTCTTATGCAATACTCTTGTAGTCTTGCAACATGGTAACGATGAGTTAGCAACATGCCTTAC
AAGGAGAGAAAAAGCACCGTGCATGCCGATTGGTGGAAGTAAGGTGGTACGATCGTGCCTTATTAGGAAG
GCAACAGACGGGTCTGACATGGATTGGACGAACCACTGAATTGCCGCATTGCAGAGATATTGTATTTAAG
TGCCTAGCTCGATACATAAACGGGTCTCTCTGGTTAGACCAGATCTGAGCCTGGGAGCTCTCTGGCTAAC
TAGGGAACCCACTGCTTAAGCCTCAATAAAGCTTGCCTTGAGTGCTTCAAGTAGTGTGTGCCCGTCTGTT
GTGTGACTCTGGTAACTAGAGATCCCTCAGACCCTTTTAGTCAGTGTGGAAAATCTCTAGCAGTGGCGCC
CGAACAGGGACTTGAAAGCGAAAGGGAAACCAGAGGAGCTCTCTCGACGCAGGACTCGGCTTGCTGAAGC
GCGCACGGCAAGAGGCGAGGGGCGGCGACTGGTGAGTACGCCAAAAATTTTGACTAGCGGAGGCTAGAAG
GAGAGAGATGGGTGCGAGAGCGTCAGTATTAAGCGGGGGAGAATTAGATCGCGATGGGAAAAAATTCGGT
TAAGGCCAGGGGGAAAGAAAAAATATAAATTAAAACATATAGTATGGGCAAGCAGGGAGCTAGAACGATT
CGCAGTTAATCCTGGCCTGTTAGAAACATCAGAAGGCTGTAGACAAATACTGGGACAGCTACAACCATCC
CTTCAGACAGGATCAGAAGAACTTAGATCATTATATAATACAGTAGCAACCCTCTATTGTGTGCATCAAA
GGATAGAGATAAAAGACACCAAGGAAGCTTTAGACAAGATAGAGGAAGAGCAAAACAAAAGTAAGACCAC
CGCACAGCAAGCGGCCGCTGATCTTCAGACCTGGAGGAGGAGATATGAGGGACAATTGGAGAAGTGAATT
ATATAAATATAAAGTAGTAAAAATTGAACCATTAGGAGTAGCACCCACCAAGGCAAAGAGAAGAGTGGTG
CAGAGAGAAAAAAGAGCAGTGGGAATAGGAGCTTTGTTCCTTGGGTTCTTGGGAGCAGCAGGAAGCACTA
TGGGCGCAGCGTCAATGACGCTGACGGTACAGGCCAGACAATTATTGTCTGGTATAGTGCAGCAGCAGAA
CAATTTGCTGAGGGCTATTGAGGCGCAACAGCATCTGTTGCAACTCACAGTCTGGGGCATCAAGCAGCTC
CAGGCAAGAATCCTGGCTGTGGAAAGATACCTAAAGGATCAACAGCTCCTGGGGATTTGGGGTTGCTCTG
GAAAACTCATTTGCACCACTGCTGTGCCTTGGAATGCTAGTTGGAGTAATAAATCTCTGGAACAGATTTG
GAATCACACGACCTGGATGGAGTGGGACAGAGAAATTAACAATTACACAAGCTTAATACACTCCTTAATT
GAAGAATCGCAAAACCAGCAAGAAAAGAATGAACAAGAATTATTGGAATTAGATAAATGGGCAAGTTTGT
GGAATTGGTTTAACATAACAAATTGGCTGTGGTATATAAAATTATTCATAATGATAGTAGGAGGCTTGGT
AGGTTTAAGAATAGTTTTTGCTGTACTTTCTATAGTGAATAGAGTTAGGCAGGGATATTCACCATTATCG
TTTCAGACCCACCTCCCAACCCCGAGGGGACCCATGCATTGCATCTCAATTAGTCAGCAACCAGGTGTGG
AAAGTCCCCAGGCTCCCCAGCAGGCAGAAGTATGCAAAGCATGCGTCTCAATTAGTCAGCAACCATAGTC
CCGCCCCTAACTCCGCCCATCCCGCCCCTAACTCCGCCCAGTTCCGCCCATTCTCCGCCCCATGGCTGAC
TAATTTTTTTTATTTATGCAGAGGCCGAGGCCGCCTCGGCCTCTGAGCTATTCCAGAAGTAGTGAGGAGG
CTTTTTTGGAGGCCTAGGCTTTTGCAAAAAGCTTTCTAGAGGTACCACCGGAGCTTACCATGACCGAGTA
CAAGCCCACGGTGCGCCTCGCCACCCGCGACGACGTCCCCAGGGCCGTACGCACCCTCGCCGCCGCGTTC
GCCGACTACCCCGCCACGCGCCACACCGTCGATCCGGACCGCCACATCGAGCGGGTCACCGAGCTGCAAG
AACTCTTCCTCACGCGCGTCGGGCTCGACATCGGCAAGGTGTGGGTCGCGGACGACGGCGCCGCCGTGGC
GGTCTGGACCACGCCGGAGAGCGTCGAAGCGGGGGCGGTGTTCGCCGAGATCGGCCCGCGCATGGCCGAG
TTGAGCGGTTCCCGGCTGGCCGCGCAGCAACAGATGGAAGGCCTCCTGGCGCCGCACCGGCCCAAGGAGC
CCGCGTGGTTCCTGGCCACCGTCGGCGTCTCGCCCGACCACCAGGGCAAGGGTCTGGGCAGCGCCGTCGT
GCTCCCCGGAGTGGAGGCGGCCGAGCGCGCCGGGGTGCCCGCCTTCCTGGAGACCTCCGCGCCCCGCAAC
CTCCCCTTCTACGAGCGGCTCGGCTTCACCGTCACCGCCGACGTCGAGGTGCCCGAAGGACCGCGCACCT
GGTGCATGACCCGCAAGCCCGGTGCCAGTTAACGAATTCTAGATCTTGAGACAAATGGCAGTATTCATCC
ACAATTTTAAAAGAAAAGGGGGGATTGGGGGGTACAGTGCAGGGGAAAGAATAGTAGACATAATAGCAAC
AGACATACAAACTAAAGAATTACAAAAACAAATTACAAAAATTCAAAATTTTCGGGTTTATTACAGGGAC
AGCAGAGATCCACTTTGGCGCCGGCTCGAGGCCTGCAGGTGCAAAGATGGATAAAGTTTTAAACAGAGAG
GAATCTTTGCAGCTAATGGACCTTCTAGGTCTTGAAAGGAGTGGGAATTGGCTCCGGTGCCCGTCAGTGG
GCAGAGCGCACATCGCCCACAGTCCCCGAGAAGTTGGGGGGAGGGGTCGGCAATTGAACCGGTGCCTAGA
GAAGGTGGCGCGGGGTAAACTGGGAAAGTGATGTCGTGTACTGGCTCCGCCTTTTTCCCGAGGGTGGGGG
AGAACCGTATATAAGTGCAGTAGTCGCCGTGAACGTTCTTTTTCGCAACGGGTTTGCCGCCAGAACACAG
GTAAGTGCCGTGTGTGGTTCCCGCGGGCCTGGCCTCTTTACGGGTTATGGCCCTTGCGTGCCTTGAATTA
CTTCCACCTGGCTGCAGTACGTGATTCTTGATCCCGAGCTTCGGGTTGGAAGTGGGTGGGAGAGTTCGAG
GCCTTGCGCTTAAGGAGCCCCTTCGCCTCGTGCTTGAGTTGAGGCCTGGCCTGGGCGCTGGGGCCGCCGC
GTGCGAATCTGGTGGCACCTTCGCGCCTGTCTCGCTGCTTTCGATAAGTCTCTAGCCATTTAAAATTTTT
GATGACCTGCTGCGACGCTTTTTTTCTGGCAAGATAGTCTTGTAAATGCGGGCCAAGATCTGCACACTGG
TATTTCGGTTTTTGGGGCCGCGGGCGGCGACGGGGCCCGTGCGTCCCAGCGCACATGTTCGGCGAGGCGG
GGCCTGCGAGCGCGGCCACCGAGAATCGGACGGGGGTAGTCTCAAGCTGGCCGGCCTGCTCTGGTGCCTG
GCCTCGCGCCGCCGTGTATCGCCCCGCCCTGGGCGGCAAGGCTGGCCCGGTCGGCACCAGTTGCGTGAGC
GGAAAGATGGCCGCTTCCCGGCCCTGCTGCAGGGAGCTCAAAATGGAGGACGCGGCGCTCGGGAGAGCGG
GCGGGTGAGTCACCCACACAAAGGAAAAGGGCCTTTCCGTCCTCAGCCGTCGCTTCATGTGACTCCACGG
AGTACCGGGCGCCGTCCAGGCACCTCGATTAGTTCTCGAGCTTTTGGAGTACGTCGTCTTTAGGTTGGGG
GGAGGGGTTTTATGCGATGGAGTTTCCCCACACTGAGTGGGTGGAGACTGAAGTTAGGCCAGCTTGGCAC
TTGATGTAATTCTCCTTGGAATTTGCCCTTTTTGAGTTTGGATCTTGGTTCATTCTCAAGCCTCAGACAG
TGGTTCAAAGTTTTTTTCTTCCATTTCAGGTGTCGTGAGGCTAGCACCGCCACCATGGCGGCCCTAGGCC
CTAGCAGCCAGAATGTCACTGAATACGTCGTTCGAGTTCCTAAGAATACAACCAAAAAATATAACATCAT
GGCTTTTAATGCAGCCGACAAAGTCAACTTTGCTACGTGGAATCAGGCTCGGCTGGAGCGGGACTTGAGC
AACAAGAAAATCTACCAAGAGGAGGAGATGCCCGAATCGGGCGCGGGCAGTGAGTTCAACCGCAAGCTTC
GGGAGGAGGCTCGGAGGAAGAAGTACGGCATCGTCCTCAAGGAGTTCCGGCCCGAGGACCAGCCCTGGCT
GCTCCGGGTCAACGGCAAATCAGGCAGGAAGTTCAAGGGCATCAAGAAGGGAGGCGTAACAGAGAACACG
TCCTACTACATCTTCACCCAGTGCCCCGACGGGGCCTTCGAGGCCTTCCCCGTGCACAACTGGTACAATT
TCACACCGCTGGCCCGGCATCGCACGCTCACTGCCGAGGAGGCCGAGGAGGAGTGGGAGAGGAGGAACAA
GGTGCTGAACCACTTCAGCATCATGCAGCAGCGGCGGCTCAAGGATCAGGACCAGGACGAGGATGAGGAG
GAGAAGGAGAAACGTGGCCGCAGGAAGGCGAGCGAGCTGCGCATCCACGACCTGGAGGACGACCTGGAGA
TGTCGTCCGATGCCAGTGATGCCAGTGGTGAGGAGGGGGGCAGAGTCCCCAAGGCCAAGAAGAAGGCGCC
GCTGGCCAAGGGCGGCAGGAAAAAGAAGAAGAAGAAGGGTTCAGACGACGAGGCCTTCGAGGACAGCGAT
GATGGGGACTTCGAGGGCCAAGAGGTGGACTACATGTCAGACGGCTCCAGTAGCTCCCAAGAAGAGCCTG
AGAGCAAGGCCAAGGCGCCGCAGCAGGAGGAGGGGCCCAAGGGTGTCGATGAGCAGAGCGACAGTAGTGA
GGAGAGTGAGGAGGAGAAGCCGCCTGAGGAGGACAAGGAGGAGGAGGAGGAGAAGAAGGCACCCACCCCG
CAGGAGAAGAAGCGCAGGAAAGACAGCAGCGAGGAGTCGGACAGCTCAGAGGAGAGCGACATTGACAGCG
AGGCCTCCTCAGCCCTCTTCATGGCGAAGAAGAAGACGCCACCCAAGAGAGAGCGGAAGCCGTCGGGAGG
GAGCTCAAGGGGCAACAGCCGCCCAGGCACGCCCAGCGCAGAGGGTGGCAGCACCTCCTCCACCCTGCGG
GCGGCTGCCAGCAAACTCGAGCAAGGGAAGCGGGTGAGCGAGATGCCTGCAGCCAAGCGGTTGCGGCTGG
ACACGGGACCCCAGAGCCTGTCTGGGAAGTCGACACCCCAGCCACCATCAGGCAAGACAACACCCAACAG
CGGCGACGTGCAGGTGACTGAGGATGCCGTGCGCCGCTACCTGACACGGAAGCCCATGACCACTAAGGAC
CTGCTGAAAAAGTTCCAGACCAAGAAGACAGGGCTGAGCAGCGAGCAGACAGTGAACGTGTTGGCCCAGA
TCCTCAAGCGACTCAACCCCGAGCGCAAGATGATCAACGACAAAATGCACTTCTCCCTCAAGGAGTAGTA
ATGAACTAGTCCGTAACTTGAAAGTATTTCGATTTCTTGGCTTTATATATCTTGTGGAAAGGACGATCAC
TGTCTGGGCCCGCTAGGCTGACGCGTTAAGTCGACAATCAACCTCTGGATTACAAAATTTGTGAAAGATT
GACTGGTATTCTTAACTATGTTGCTCCTTTTACGCTATGTGGATACGCTGCTTTAATGCCTTTGTATCAT
GCTATTGCTTCCCGTATGGCTTTCATTTTCTCCTCCTTGTATAAATCCTGGTTGCTGTCTCTTTATGAGG
AGTTGTGGCCCGTTGTCAGGCAACGTGGCGTGGTGTGCACTGTGTTTGCTGACGCAACCCCCACTGGTTG
GGGCATTGCCACCACCTGTCAGCTCCTTTCCGGGACTTTCGCTTTCCCCCTCCCTATTGCCACGGCGGAA
CTCATCGCCGCCTGCCTTGCCCGCTGCTGGACAGGGGCTCGGCTGTTGGGCACTGACAATTCCGTGGTGT
TGTCGGGGAAATCATCGTCCTTTCCTTGGCTGCTCGCCTGTGTTGCCACCTGGATTCTGCGCGGGACGTC
CTTCTGCTACGTCCCTTCGGCCCTCAATCCAGCGGACCTTCCTTCCCGCGGCCTGCTGCCGGCTCTGCGG
CCTCTTCCGCGTCTTCGCCTTCGCCCTCAGACGAGTCGGATCTCCCTTTGGGCCGCCTCCCCGCGTCGAC
TTTAAGACCAATGACTTACAAGGCAGCTGTAGATCTTAGCCACTTTTTAAAAGAAAAGGGGGGACTGGAA
GGGCTAATTCACTCCCAACGAAGACAAGATCTGCTTTTTGCTTGTACTGGGTCTCTCTGGTTAGACCAGA
TCTGAGCCTGGGAGCTCTCTGGCTAACTAGGGAACCCACTGCTTAAGCCTCAATAAAGCTTGCCTTGAGT
GCTTCAAGTAGTGTGTGCCCGTCTGTTGTGTGACTCTGGTAACTAGAGATCCCTCAGACCCTTTTAGTCA
GTGTGGAAAATCTCTAGCAGTACGTATAGTAGTTCATGTCATCTTATTATTCAGTATTTATAACTTGCAA
AGAAATGAATATCAGAGAGTGAGAGGAACTTGTTTATTGCAGCTTATAATGGTTACAAATAAAGCAATAG
CATCACAAATTTCACAAATAAAGCATTTTTTTCACTGCATTCTAGTTGTGGTTTGTCCAAACTCATCAAT
GTATCTTATCATGTCTGGCTCTAGCTATCCCGCCCCTAACTCCGCCCATCCCGCCCCTAACTCCGCCCAG
TTCCGCCCATTCTCCGCCCCATGGCTGACTAATTTTTTTTATTTATGCAGAGGCCGAGGCCGCCTCGGCC
TCTGAGCTATTCCAGAAGTAGTGAGGAGGCTTTTTTGGAGGCCTAGGGACGTACCCAATTCGCCCTATAG
TGAGTCGTATTACGCGCGCTCACTGGCCGTCGTTTTACAACGTCGTGACTGGGAAAACCCTGGCGTTACC
CAACTTAATCGCCTTGCAGCACATCCCCCTTTCGCCAGCTGGCGTAATAGCGAAGAGGCCCGCACCGATC
GCCCTTCCCAACAGTTGCGCAGCCTGAATGGCGAATGGG
[124 nt withheld, positions 7250-7373]
C
[91 nt withheld, positions 7375-7465]
A
[49 nt withheld, positions 7467-7515]
CCTTTGACGTTGGAGTCCACGTTCTTT
[37 nt withheld, positions 7543-7579]
ACCCTATCTCGGTCTATTCTTTTGATTTATAAGGGATTTTGCCGATTTCGGCCTATTGGTTAAAAAATGA
GCTGATTTAACAAAAATTTAACGCGAATTTTAACAAAATATTAACGCTTACAATTTAGGTGGCACTTTTC
GGGGAAATGTGCGCGGAACCCCTATTTGTTTATTTTTCTAAATACATTCAAATATGTATCCGCTCATGAG
ACAATAACCCTGATAAATGCTTCAATAATATTGAAAAAGGAAGAGTATGAGTATTCAACATTTCCGTGTC
GCCCTTATTCCCTTTTTTGCGGCATTTTGCCTTCCTGTTTTTGCTCACCCAGAAACGCTGGTGAAAGTAA
AAGATGCTGAAGATCAGTTGGGTGCACGAGTGGGTTACATCGAACTGGATCTCAACAGCGGTAAGATCCT
TGAGAGTTTTCGCCCCGAAGAACGTTTTCCAATGATGAGCACTTTTAAAGTTCTGCTATGTGGCGCGGTA
TTATCCCGTATTGACGCCGGGCAAGAGCAACTCGGTCGCCGCATACACTATTCTCAGAATGACTTGGTTG
AGTACTCACCAGTCACAGAAAAGCATCTTACGGATGGCATGACAGTAAGAGAATTATGCAGTGCTGCCAT
AACCATGAGTGATAACACTGCGGCCAACTTACTTCTGACAACGATCGGAGGACCGAAGGAGCTAACCGCT
TTTTTGCACAACATGGGGGATCATGTAACTCGCCTTGATCGTTGGGAACCGGAGCTGAATGAAGCCATAC
CAAACGACGAGCGTGACACCACGATGCCTGTAGCAATGGCAACAACGTTGCGCAAACTATTAACTGGCGA
ACTACTTACTCTAGCTTCCCGGCAACAATTAATAGACTGGATGGAGGCGGATAAAGTTGCAGGACCACTT
CTGCGCTCGGCCCTTCCGGCTGGCTGGTTTATTGCTGATAAATCTGGAGCCGGTGAGCGTGGGTCTCGCG
GTATCATTGCAGCACTGGGGCCAGATGGTAAGCCCTCCCGTATCGTAGTTATCTACACGACGGGGAGTCA
GGCAACTATGGATGAACGAAATAGACAGATCGCTGAGATAGGTGCCTCACTGATTAAGCATTGGTAACTG
TCAGACCAAGTTTACTCATATATACTTTAGATTGATTTAAAACTTCATTTTTAATTTAAAAGGATCTAGG
TGAAGATCCTTTTTGATAATCTCATGACCAAAATCCCTTAACGTGAGTTTTCGTTCCACTGAGCGTCAGA
CCCCGTAGAAAAGATCAAAGGATCTTCTTGAGATCCTTTTTTTCTGCGCGTAATCTGCTGCTTGCAAACA
AAAAAACCACCGCTACCAGCGGTGGTTTGTTTGCCGGATCAAGAGCTACCAACTCTTTTTCCGAAGGTAA
CTGGCTTCAGCAGAGCGCAGATACCAAATACTGTTCTTCTAGTGTAGCCGTAGTTAGGCCACCACTTCAA
GAACTCTGTAGCACCGCCTACATACCTCGCTCTGCTAATCCTGTTACCAGTGGCTGCTGCCAGTGGCGAT
AAGTCGTGTCTTACCGGGTTGGACTCAAGACGATAGTTACCGGATAAGGCGCAGCGGTCGGGCTGAACGG
GGGGTTCGTGCACACAGCCCAGCTTGGAGCGAACGACCTACACCGAACTGAGATACCTACAGCGTGAGCT
ATGAGAAAGCGCCACGCTTCCCGAAGGGAGAAAGGCGGACAGGTATCCGGTAAGCGGCAGGGTCGGAACA
GGAGAGCGCACGAGGGAGCTTCCAGGGGGAAACGCCTGGTATCTTTATAGTCCTGTCGGGTTTCGCCACC
TCTGACTTGAGCGTCGATTTTTGTGATGCTCGTCAGGGGGGCGGAGCCTATGGAAAAACGCCAGCAACGC
GGCCTTTTTACGGTTCCTGGCCTTTTGCTGGCCTTTTGCTCACATGTTCTTTCCTGCGTTATCCCCTGAT
TCTGTGGATAACCGTATTACCGCCTTTGAGTGAGCTGATACCGCTCGCCGCAGCCGAACGACCGAGCGCA
GCGAGTCAGTGAGCGAGGAAGCGGAAGAGCGCCCAATACGCAAACCGCCTCTCCCCGCGCGTTGGCCGAT
TCATTAATGCAGCTGGCACGACAGGTTTCCCGACTGGAAAGCGGGCAGTGAGCGCAACGCAATTAATGTG
AGTTAGCTCACTCATTAGGCACCCCAGGCTTTACACTTTATGCTTCCGGCTCGTATGTTGTGTGGAATTG
TGAGCGGATAACAATTTCACACAGGAAACAGCTATGACCATGATTACGCCAAGCGCGCAATTAACCCTCA
CTAAAGGGAACAAAAGCTGGAGCTGCAAGC
