>Addgene plasmid #141725 | TFORF0832 | depositor partial sequence | sequence record 277312 | Insert
ACCGCCACCATGGCGGCCCTAGGCCCTAGCAGCCAGAATGTCACTGAATACGTCGTTCGAGTTCCTAAGA
ATACAACCAAAAAATATAACATCATGGCTTTTAATGCAGCCGACAAAGTCAACTTTGCTACGTGGAATCA
GGCTCGGCTGGAGCGGGACTTGAGCAACAAGAAAATCTACCAAGAGGAGGAGATGCCCGAATCGGGCGCG
GGCAGTGAGTTCAACCGCAAGCTTCGGGAGGAGGCTCGGAGGAAGAAGTACGGCATCGTCCTCAAGGAGT
TCCGGCCCGAGGACCAGCCCTGGCTGCTCCGGGTCAACGGCAAATCAGGCAGGAAGTTCAAGGGCATCAA
GAAGGGAGGCGTAACAGAGAACACGTCCTACTACATCTTCACCCAGTGCCCCGACGGGGCCTTCGAGGCC
TTCCCCGTGCACAACTGGTACAATTTCACACCGCTGGCCCGGCATCGCACGCTCACTGCCGAGGAGGCCG
AGGAGGAGTGGGAGAGGAGGAACAAGGTGCTGAACCACTTCAGCATCATGCAGCAGCGGCGGCTCAAGGA
TCAGGACCAGGACGAGGATGAGGAGGAGAAGGAGAAACGTGGCCGCAGGAAGGCGAGCGAGCTGCGCATC
CACGACCTGGAGGACGACCTGGAGATGTCGTCCGATGCCAGTGATGCCAGTGGTGAGGAGGGGGGCAGAG
TCCCCAAGGCCAAGAAGAAGGCGCCGCTGGCCAAGGGCGGCAGGAAAAAGAAGAAGAAGAAGGGTTCAGA
CGACGAGGCCTTCGAGGACAGCGATGATGGGGACTTCGAGGGCCAAGAGGTGGACTACATGTCAGACGGC
TCCAGTAGCTCCCAAGAAGAGCCTGAGAGCAAGGCCAAGGCGCCGCAGCAGGAGGAGGGGCCCAAGGGTG
TCGATGAGCAGAGCGACAGTAGTGAGGAGAGTGAGGAGGAGAAGCCGCCTGAGGAGGACAAGGAGGAGGA
GGAGGAGAAGAAGGCACCCACCCCGCAGGAGAAGAAGCGCAGGAAAGACAGCAGCGAGGAGTCGGACAGC
TCAGAGGAGAGCGACATTGACAGCGAGGCCTCCTCAGCCCTCTTCATGGCGAAGAAGAAGACGCCACCCA
AGAGAGAGCGGAAGCCGTCGGGAGGGAGCTCAAGGGGCAACAGCCGCCCAGGCACGCCCAGCGCAGAGGG
TGGCAGCACCTCCTCCACCCTGCGGGCGGCTGCCAGCAAACTCGAGCAAGGGAAGCGGGTGAGCGAGATG
CCTGCAGCCAAGCGGTTGCGGCTGGACACGGGACCCCAGAGCCTGTCTGGGAAGTCGACACCCCAGCCAC
CATCAGGCAAGACAACACCCAACAGCGGCGACGTGCAGGTGACTGAGGATGCCGTGCGCCGCTACCTGAC
ACGGAAGCCCATGACCACTAAGGACCTGCTGAAAAAGTTCCAGACCAAGAAGACAGGGCTGAGCAGCGAG
CAGACAGTGAACGTGTTGGCCCAGATCCTCAAGCGACTCAACCCCGAGCGCAAGATGATCAACGACAAAA
TGCACTTCTCCCTCAAGGAGTAGTAATGAACTAGTCCGTAACTTGAAAGTATTTCGATTTCTTGGCTTTA
TATATCTTGTGGAAAGGACGATCACTGTCTGGGCCCGCTAGGCTG
