>Addgene plasmid #141725 | TFORF0832 | depositor partial sequence | sequence record 277313 | Barcode
TCACTGTCTGGGCCCGCTAGGCTG
